Addgene plasmid #22582: Flag-HA-USP3
Depositing lab: Wade Harper. Depositing organization: Harvard Medical School. Publication: Defining the human deubiquitinating enzyme interaction landscape. Sowa ME, Bennett EJ, Gygi SP, Harper JW. Cell. 2009 Jul 23. 138(2):389-403. 10.1016/j.cell.2009.04.042 PubMed 19615732.
Backbone
  Vector backbone: pDEST_LTR_N_FLAG_HA_IRES_puro
  Backbone manufacturer: Harper_Lab
  Backbone size w/o insert (bp): 6521
  Vector type: Mammalian Expression, Retroviral
  Selectable markers: Puromycin
Growth in bacteria
  Bacterial resistance: Ampicillin, 100 μg/mL
  Growth temperature: 37°C
  Growth strain: DH5alpha
  Copy number: High Copy
Gene/Insert
  Gene/Insert name: USP3 (alt names: ubiquitin specific peptidase 3; MGC129878, MGC129879, SIH003, UBP)
  Species: H. sapiens (human)
  Mutation: None
  GenBank ID: BC107137
  Entrez Gene: USP3 (a.k.a. UBP, SIH003, MGC129878, MGC129879)
  Tag / fusion protein: HA (N terminal on backbone); FLAG (N terminal on backbone)
  Cloning method: Gateway Cloning; 5′ cloning site GATEWAY_LR (unknown if destroyed); 3′ cloning site GATEWAY_LR (unknown if destroyed)
  Sequencing primers: 5′ CAGCCCTCACTCCTTCTCTAGG; 3′ CAAGCGGCTTCGGCCAGTAAC
Resource information
  A portion of this plasmid was derived from a plasmid made by: MGC/Open
Terms and licenses: Academic/Nonprofit Terms; Industry Terms: Not Available to Industry
How to cite: Flag-HA-USP3 was a gift from Wade Harper (Addgene plasmid # 22582 ; http://n2t.net/addgene:22582 ; RRID:Addgene_22582)
