[The description below was written by a language model from this plasmid's Addgene catalogue record and pLannotate feature annotations shown in this document.]
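Description:
Flag-HA-USP3 is a gammaretroviral mammalian expression plasmid of about 8 kb, made by Gateway LR recombination of the human USP3 open reading frame into the destination vector pDEST_LTR_N_FLAG_HA_IRES_puro. In bacteria it is maintained through a high-copy ColE1/pUC-type origin and selected with ampicillin via the β-lactamase gene. The remaining bacterial annotations (fragments of lacI, lacZα, rop, bom and TcR, plus a lac promoter/operator) appear to be non-functional remnants of earlier cloning vectors.

The viral cassette is flanked by 5′ and 3′ long terminal repeats annotated as murine embryonic stem cell virus type. The 5′ LTR is followed by the MESV Ψ packaging signal and a truncated MMLV gag segment lacking its start codon, an extended packaging region that helps the genomic RNA be encapsidated when gag, pol and env are supplied in trans by a packaging cell line. No separate internal promoter is annotated, so transcription is presumably driven by the 5′ LTR, as the backbone name implies. Downstream, FLAG and HA epitope sequences are followed by an attB1 site, the unmutated USP3 coding sequence and attB2, giving an N-terminally FLAG-HA-tagged deubiquitinating enzyme. An EMCV IRES then allows translation of puromycin N-acetyltransferase from the same transcript, linking puromycin resistance to expression of the tagged protein.

USP3 is a ubiquitin-specific peptidase reported to remove monoubiquitin from histones H2A and H2B and to act in S-phase progression and the DNA damage response. The construct suits generation of stably transduced, puromycin-selected cell lines, and the dual tag supports detection or affinity purification, consistent with its origin in a survey of human deubiquitinase interaction partners.
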