Features (pLannotate 1.2.2; 23 found; start..end, strand, type, name):
      1..417     +  CDS            gag (truncated): truncated Moloney murine leukemia virus (MMLV) gag gene lacking the start codon
    442..462     +  CDS            FLAG (fragment): FLAG® epitope tag, followed by an enterokinase cleavage site
    475..501     +  CDS            3xHA (fragment): three tandem HA epitope tags
    518..535     +  protein_bind   attB1 (fragment): mutant version of attB; core recombination site for the Gateway® BP reaction BP Clonase™
    541..2100    +  CDS            USP3: UBP3_HUMAN - Experimental evidence at protein level: Swiss-Prot protein existence level 1. Hydrolase that deubiquitinates monoubiquitinated target proteins such as histone H2A and H2B. Required for proper progression through S phase and subsequent mitotic entry. May regulate the DNA damage response (DDR) checkpoint through deubiquitination of H2A at DNA damage sites. Associates with the chromatin. From Homo sapiens (Human).
   2108..2125    -  protein_bind   attB2 (fragment): mutant version of attB; core recombination site for the Gateway® BP reaction BP Clonase™
   2244..2706    +  misc_feature   IRES: internal ribosome entry site (IRES) of the encephalomyocarditis virus (EMCV)
   2720..3319    +  CDS            PuroR: puromycin N-acetyltransferase; pac from Streptomyces alboniger; confers resistance to puromycin
   3395..3909    +  LTR            3' LTR: 3' long terminal repeat from murine embryonic stem cell virus
   4071..4087    -  protein_bind   lac operator: The lac repressor binds to the lac operator to inhibit transcription in E. coli. This inhibition can be relieved by adding lactose or isopropyl-β-D-thiogalactopyranoside (IPTG). lac repressor encoded by lacI
   4095..4125    -  promoter       lac promoter: promoter for the E. coli lac operon
   4140..4161    -  protein_bind   CAP binding site: CAP binding activates transcription in the presence of cAMP. E. coli catabolite activator protein
   4174..4266    -  CDS            lacI (fragment): lac repressor; lacI; The lac repressor binds to the lac operator to inhibit transcription in E. coli. This inhibition can be relieved by adding lactose or isopropyl-β-D-thiogalactopyranoside (IPTG).
   4449..5037    -  rep_origin     ori: high-copy-number ColE1/pMB1/pBR322/pUC origin of replication
   5208..6068    -  CDS            AmpR: β-lactamase; bla; confers resistance to ampicillin, carbenicillin, and related antibiotics
   6069..6173    -  promoter       AmpR promoter: bla
   6268..6303    +  CDS            rop (fragment): Rop protein, which maintains plasmids at low copy number; rop
   6405..6504    +  misc_feature   bom (fragment): basis of mobility region from pBR322
   6510..6659    -  CDS            lacZα (fragment): LacZα fragment of β-galactosidase; lacZ fragment
   6659..6860    -  CDS            TcR (fragment): tetracycline efflux protein; tet; confers resistance to tetracycline
   6861..6959    +  CDS            env (fragment): murine leukemia virus gPr80 envelope polyprotein precursor; env; proteolytically cleaved into gp70SU and p15TM subunits
   7001..7517    +  LTR            5' LTR: 5' long terminal repeat from murine embryonic stem cell virus
   7581..7922    +  misc_feature   MESV Ψ: packaging signal of murine embryonic stem cell virus
>Addgene plasmid #22582 | Flag-HA-USP3 | addgene full sequence | sequence record 313904 | Addgene NGS Result
GGCCAGACTGTTACCACTCCCTTAAGTTTGACCTTAGGTCACTGGAAAGATGTCGAGCGGATCGCTCACA
ACCAGTCGGTAGATGTCAAGAAGAGACGTTGGGTTACCTTCTGCTCTGCAGAATGGCCAACCTTTAACGT
CGGATGGCCGCGAGACGGCACCTTTAACCGAGACCTCATCACCCAGGTTAAGATCAAGGTCTTTTCACCT
GGCCCGCATGGACACCCAGACCAGGTCCCCTACATCGTGACCTGGGAAGCCTTGGCTTTTGACCCCCCTC
CCTGGGTCAAGCCCTTTGTACACCCTAAGCCTCCGCCTCCTCTTCCTCCATCCGCCCCGTCTCTCCCCCT
TGAACCTCCTCGTTCGACCCCGCCTCGATCCTCCCTTTATCCAGCCCTCACTCCTTCTCTAGGCGCCGGA
ATTAGATCTGCCACCATGGACTACAAGGATGACGATGACAAGCTCGATGGAGGATACCCATACGATGTTC
CAGATTACGCTGCTCGAGGTTATCAAACAAGTTTGTACAAAAAAGTTGGCATGGAGTGTCCACACCTGAG
CTCCAGCGTCTGCATTGCTCCGGACTCAGCCAAGTTCCCCAACGGCTCCCCGTCGTCCTGGTGCTGCAGC
GTGTGCCGGTCCAACAAAAGCCCTTGGGTCTGTTTGACTTGTTCAAGTGTCCACTGTGGAAGGTATGTGA
ATGGCCATGCAAAAAAACATTATGAAGATGCACAAGTACCTTTAACCAACCATAAGAAATCAGAAAAGCA
AGATAAAGTTCAGCACACAGTATGTATGGATTGCAGTAGCTACAGTACATACTGTTATCGCTGTGATGAT
TTTGTGGTTAATGACACCAAGCTGGGACTGGTACAGAAAGTCAGAGAACACTTACAGAACTTGGAAAACT
CAGCTTTCACAGCTGACAGGCATAAGAAAAGAAAACTTTTGGAAAACTCAACACTAAACAGCAAGTTATT
AAAAGTAAATGGAAGCACCACTGCCATTTGTGCCACAGGCCTTCGGAATTTGGGGAACACATGTTTCATG
AATGCCATCCTTCAGTCACTCAGTAACATTGAGCAGTTTTGCTGTTATTTCAAAGAACTGCCCGCCGTGG
AGTTAAGGAATGGGAAAACAGCAGGAAGGCGGACATACCACACCAGGAGCCAAGGGGATAACAATGTGTC
TTTGGTAGAAGAGTTTAGAAAGACACTCTGTGCTTTATGGCAAGGCAGCCAGACTGCATTTAGCCCAGAG
TCCTTATTTTATGTTGTTTGGAAGATTATGCCAAACTTTAGGGGCTATCAACAGCAGGACGCCCATGAAT
TCATGCGCTACCTTTTGGACCACCTACACTTGGAACTTCAGGGCGGTTTCAACGGTGTTTCCCGCTCAGC
AATTCTGCAGGAGAATTCTACTCTGTCTGCAAGTAACAAGTGTTGCATAAATGGAGCATCTACTGTTGTC
ACGGCTATATTCGGAGGCATTCTCCAAAATGAGGTTAACTGCCTCATATGTGGGACAGAATCTAGAAAGT
TTGATCCATTCCTAGACCTTTCATTAGATATTCCAAGTCAGTTCAGAAGTAAGCGCTCTAAGAATCAAGA
AAATGGACCAGTTTGTTCGTTACGAGATTGTCTTCGCAGTTTTACCGACTTAGAAGAACTTGATGAGACA
GAGTTATATATGTGCCATAAATGCAAAAAGAAACAAAAGTCCACAAAAAAGTTTTGGATTCAAAAACTAC
CCAAGGTGCTATGCTTACATTTGAAAAGATTTCATTGGACAGCATATTTAAGAAATAAAGTTGATACATA
CGTAGAATTTCCACTGAGAGGCCTAGACATGAAATGCTACTTACTAGAGCCTGAGAACAGTGGCCCGGAG
AGCTGCCTGTATGACCTCGCCGCTGTGGTGGTGCACCATGGTTCCGGGGTTGGTTCTGGACATTACACAG
CATACGCAACTCACGAAGGCCGCTGGTTCCACTTCAATGACAGTACTGTAACACTGACTGACGAGGAGAC
TGTGGTGAAGGCGAAGGCCTACATCCTTTTCTACGTGGAACACCAGGCCAAAGCTGGATCGGATAAACTT
TAACCAACTTTCTTGTACAAAGTGGTTCGATAACGAATTCCGCCCCCCCCCCCTAACGTTACTGGCCGAA
GCCGCTTGGAATAAGGCCGGTGTGCGTTTGTCTATATGTTATTTTCCACCATATTGCCGTCTTTTGGCAA
TGTGAGGGCCCGGAAACCTGGCCCTGTCTTCTTGACGAGCATTCCTAGGGGTCTTTCCCCTCTCGCCAAA
GGAATGCAAGGTCTGTTGAATGTCGTGAAGGAAGCAGTTCCTCTGGAAGCTTCTTGAAGACAAACAACGT
CTGTAGCGACCCTTTGCAGGCAGCGGAACCCCCCACCTGGCGACAGGTGCCTCTGCGGCCAAAAGCCACG
TGTATAAGATACACCTGCAAAGGCGGCACAACCCCAGTGCCACGTTGTGAGTTGGATAGTTGTGGAAAGA
GTCAAATGGCTCTCCTCAAGCGTATTCAACAAGGGGCTGAAGGATGCCCAGAAGGTACCCCATTGTATGG
GATCTGATCTGGGGCCTCGGTGCACATGCTTTACATGTGTTTAGTCGAGGTTAAAAAAACGTCTAGGCCC
CCCGAACCACGGGGACGTGGTTTTCCTTTGAAAAACACGATGATAATATGGCCACAACCATGACCGAGTA
CAAGCCCACGGTGCGCCTCGCCACCCGCGACGACGTCCCCAGGGCCGTACGCACCCTCGCCGCCGCGTTC
GCCGACTACCCCGCCACGCGCCACACCGTCGATCCGGACCGCCACATCGAGCGGGTCACCGAGCTGCAAG
AACTCTTCCTCACGCGCGTCGGGCTCGACATCGGCAAGGTGTGGGTCGCGGACGACGGCGCCGCGGTGGC
GGTCTGGACCACGCCGGAGAGCGTCGAAGCGGGGGCGGTGTTCGCCGAGATCGGCCCGCGCATGGCCGAG
TTGAGCGGTTCCCGGCTGGCCGCGCAGCAACAGATGGAAGGCCTCCTGGCGCCGCACCGGCCCAAGGAGC
CCGCGTGGTTCCTGGCCACCGTCGGCGTCTCGCCCGACCACCAGGGCAAGGGTCTGGGCAGCGCCGTCGT
GCTCCCCGGAGTGGAGGCGGCCGAGCGCGCCGGGGTGCCCGCCTTCCTGGAGACCTCCGCGCCCCGCAAC
CTCCCCTTCTACGAGCGGCTCGGCTTCACCGTCACCGCCGACGTCGAGGTGCCCGAAGGACCGCGCACCT
GGTGCATGACCCGCAAGCCCGGTGCCTGATGCATCGATGTCGACCTGCAGCCAAGCTTATCGATAAAATA
AAAGATTTTATTTAGTCTCCAGAAAAAGGGGGGAATGAAAGACCCCACCTGTAGGTTTGGCAAGCTAGCT
TAAGTAACGCCATTTTGCAAGGCATGGAAAATACATAACTGAGAATAGAGAAGTTCAGATCAAGGTTAGG
AACAGAGAGACAGCAGAATATGGGCCAAACAGGATATCTGTGGTAAGCAGTTCCTGCCCCGGCTCAGGGC
CAAGAACAGATGGTCCCCAGATGCGGTCCCGCCCTCAGCAGTTTCTAGAGAACCATCAGATGTTTCCAGG
GTGCCCCAAGGACCTGAAATGACCCTGTGCCTTATTTGAACTAACCAATCAGTTCGCTTCTCGCTTCTGT
TCGCGCGCTTCTGCTCCCCGAGCTCAATAAAAGAGCCCACAACCCCTCACTCGGCGCGCCAGTCCTCCGA
TAGACTGCGTCGCCCGGGTACCCGTGTATCCAATAAACCCTCTTGCAGTTGCATCCGACTTGTGGTCTCG
CTGTTCCTTGGGAGGGTCTCCTCTGAGTGATTGACTACCCGTCAGCGGGGGTCTTTCATGGGTAACAGTT
TCTTGAAGTTGGAGAACAACATTCTGAGGGTAGGAGTCGAATATTAAGTAATCCTGACTCAATTAGCCAC
TGTTTTGAATCCACATACTCCAATACTCCTGAAATAGTTCATTATGGACAGCGCAGAAAGAGCTGGGGAG
AATTGTGAAATTGTTATCCGCTCACAATTCCACACAACATACGAGCCGGAAGCATAAAGTGTAAAGCCTG
GGGTGCCTAATGAGTGAGCTAACTCACATTAATTGCGTTGCGCTCACTGCCCGCTTTCCAGTCGGGAAAC
CTGTCGTGCCAGCTGCATTAATGAATCGGCCAACGCGCGGGGAGAGGCGGTTTGCGTATTGGGCGCTCTT
CCGCTTCCTCGCTCACTGACTCGCTGCGCTCGGTCGTTCGGCTGCGGCGAGCGGTATCAGCTCACTCAAA
GGCGGTAATACGGTTATCCACAGAATCAGGGGATAACGCAGGAAAGAACATGTGAGCAAAAGGCCAGCAA
AAGGCCAGGAACCGTAAAAAGGCCGCGTTGCTGGCGTTTTTCCATAGGCTCCGCCCCCCTGACGAGCATC
ACAAAAATCGACGCTCAAGTCAGAGGTGGCGAAACCCGACAGGACTATAAAGATACCAGGCGTTTCCCCC
TGGAAGCTCCCTCGTGCGCTCTCCTGTTCCGACCCTGCCGCTTACCGGATACCTGTCCGCCTTTCTCCCT
TCGGGAAGCGTGGCGCTTTCTCATAGCTCACGCTGTAGGTATCTCAGTTCGGTGTAGGTCGTTCGCTCCA
AGCTGGGCTGTGTGCACGAACCCCCCGTTCAGCCCGACCGCTGCGCCTTATCCGGTAACTATCGTCTTGA
GTCCAACCCGGTAAGACACGACTTATCGCCACTGGCAGCAGCCACTGGTAACAGGATTAGCAGAGCGAGG
TATGTAGGCGGTGCTACAGAGTTCTTGAAGTGGTGGCCTAACTACGGCTACACTAGAAGAACAGTATTTG
GTATCTGCGCTCTGCTGAAGCCAGTTACCTTCGGAAAAAGAGTTGGTAGCTCTTGATCCGGCAAACAAAC
CACCGCTGGTAGCGGTGGTTTTTTTGTTTGCAAGCAGCAGATTACGCGCAGAAAAAAAGGATCTCAAGAA
GATCCTTTGATCTTTTCTACGGGGTCTGACGCTCAGTGGAACGAAAACTCACGTTAAGGGATTTTGGTCA
TGAGATTATCAAAAAGGATCTTCACCTAGATCCTTTTAAATTAAAAATGAAGTTTTAAATCAATCTAAAG
TATATATGAGTAAACTTGGTCTGACAGTTACCAATGCTTAATCAGTGAGGCACCTATCTCAGCGATCTGT
CTATTTCGTTCATCCATAGTTGCCTGACTCCCCGTCGTGTAGATAACTACGATACGGGAGGGCTTACCAT
CTGGCCCCAGTGCTGCAATGATACCGCGAGACCCACGCTCACCGGCTCCAGATTTATCAGCAATAAACCA
GCCAGCCGGAAGGGCCGAGCGCAGAAGTGGTCCTGCAACTTTATCCGCCTCCATCCAGTCTATTAATTGT
TGCCGGGAAGCTAGAGTAAGTAGTTCGCCAGTTAATAGTTTGCGCAACGTTGTTGCCATTGCTACAGGCA
TCGTGGTGTCACGCTCGTCGTTTGGTATGGCTTCATTCAGCTCCGGTTCCCAACGATCAAGGCGAGTTAC
ATGATCCCCCATGTTGTGCAAAAAAGCGGTTAGCTCCTTCGGTCCTCCGATCGTTGTCAGAAGTAAGTTG
GCCGCAGTGTTATCACTCATGGTTATGGCAGCACTGCATAATTCTCTTACTGTCATGCCATCCGTAAGAT
GCTTTTCTGTGACTGGTGAGTACTCAACCAAGTCATTCTGAGAATAGTGTATGCGGCGACCGAGTTGCTC
TTGCCCGGCGTCAATACGGGATAATACCGCGCCACATAGCAGAACTTTAAAAGTGCTCATCATTGGAAAA
CGTTCTTCGGGGCGAAAACTCTCAAGGATCTTACCGCTGTTGAGATCCAGTTCGATGTAACCCACTCGTG
CACCCAACTGATCTTCAGCATCTTTTACTTTCACCAGCGTTTCTGGGTGAGCAAAAACAGGAAGGCAAAA
TGCCGCAAAAAAGGGAATAAGGGCGACACGGAAATGTTGAATACTCATACTCTTCCTTTTTCAATATTAT
TGAAGCATTTATCAGGGTTATTGTCTCATGAGCGGATACATATTTGAATGTATTTAGAAAAATAAACAAA
TAGGGGTTCCGCGCACATTTCCCCGAAAAGTGCCACCTGACGTCTAAGAAACCATTATTATCATGACATT
AACCTATAAAAATAGGCGTATCACGAGGCCCTTTCGTCTCGCGCGTTTCGGTGATGACGGTGAAAACCTC
TGACACATGCAGCTCCCGGAGACGGTCACAGCTTGTCTGTAAGCGGATGCCGGGAGCAGACAAGCCCGTC
AGGGCGCGTCAGCGGGTGTTGGCGGGTGTCGGGGCTGGCTTAACTATGCGGCATCAGAGCAGATTGTACT
GAGAGTGCACCATATGCGGTGTGAAATACCGCACAGATGCGTAAGGAGAAAATACCGCATCAGGCGCCAT
TCGCCATTCAGGCTGCGCAACTGTTGGGAAGGGCGATCGGTGCGGGCCTCTTCGCTATTACGCCAGCTGG
CGAAAGGGGGATGTGCTGCAAGGCGATTAAGTTGGGTAACGCCAGGGTTTTCCCAGTCACGACGTTGTAA
AACGACGGCGCAAGGAATGGTGCATGCAAGGAGATGGCGCCCAACAGTCCCCCGGCCACGGGGCCTGCCA
CCATACCCACGCCGAAACAAGCGCTCATGAGCCCGAAGTGGCGAGCCCGATCTTCCCCATCGGTGATGTC
GGCGATATAGGCGCCAGCAACCGCACCTGTGGCGCCGGTGATGCCGGCCACGATGCGTCCGGCGTAGAGG
CGATTAGTCCAATTTGTTAAAGACAGGATATCAGTGGTCCAGGCTCTAGTTTTGACTCAACAATATCACC
AGCTGAAGCCTATAGAGTACGAGCCATAGATAAAATAAAAGATTTTATTTAGTCTCCAGAAAAAGGGGGG
AATGAAAGACCCCACCTGTAGGTTTGGCAAGCTAGCTTAAGTAACGCCATTTTGCAAGGCATGGAAAATA
CATAACTGAGAATAGAGAAGTTCAGATCAAGGTTAGGAACAGAGAGACAGCAGAATATGGGCCAAACAGG
ATATCTGTGGTAAGCAGTTCCTGCCCCGGCTCAGGGCCAAGAACAGATGGTCCCCAGATGCGGTCCCGCC
CTCAGCAGTTTCTAGAGAACCATCAGATGTTTCCAGGGTGCCCCAAGGACCTGAAATGACCCTGTGCCTT
ATTTGAACTAACCAATCAGTTCGCTTCTCGCTTCTGTTCGCGCGCTTCTGCTCCCCGAGCTCAATAAAAG
AGCCCACAACCCCTCACTCGGCGCGCCAGTCCTCCGATAGACTGCGTCGCCCGGGTACCCGTATTCCCAA
TAAAGCCTCTTGCTGTTTGCATCCGAATCGTGGACTCGCTGATCCTTGGGAGGGTCTCCTCAGATTGATT
GACTGCCCACCTCGGGGGTCTTTCATTTGGAGGTTCCACCGAGATTTGGAGACCCCTGCCCAGGGACCAC
CGACCCCCCCGCCGGGAGGTAAGCTGGCCAGCGGTCGTTTCGTGTCTGTCTCTGTCTTTGTGCGTGTTTG
TGCCGGCATCTAATGTTTGCGCCTGCGTCTGTACTAGTTAGCTAACTAGCTCTGTATCTGGCGGACCCGT
GGTGGAACTGACGAGTTCTGAACACCCGGCCGCAACCCTGGGAGACGTCCCAGGGACTTTGGGGGCCGTT
TTTGTGGCCCGACCTGAGGAAGGGAGTCGATGTGGAATCCGACCCCGTCAGGATATGTGGTTCTGGTAGG
AGACGAGAACCTAAAACAGTTCCCGCCTCCGTCTGAATTTTTGCTTTCGGTTTGGAACCGAAGCCGCGCG
TCTTGTCTGCTGCAGCGCTGCAGCATCGTTCTGTGTTGTCTCTGTCTGACTGTGTTTCTGTATTTGTCTG
AAAATTAG
