>Addgene plasmid #22582 | Flag-HA-USP3 | addgene partial sequence | sequence record 28384 | 22582 with HarMSCVb (caggtcccctacatcgtgac)
CCTTTGTACACCCTAAGCCTCCGCCTCCTCTTCCTCCATCCNCCCNNNNTCTCCCCCTTGAACCTCCTCG
TTCGACCCCGCCTCGATCCTCCCTTTATCCAGCCCTCACTCCTTCTCTAGGCGCCGGAATTAGATCTGCC
ACCATGGACTACAAGGATGACGATGACAAGCTCGATGGAGGATACCCATACGATGTTCCAGATTACGCTG
CTCGAGGTTATCAAACAAGTTTGTACAAAAAAGTTGGCATGGAGTGTCCACACCTGAGCTCCAGCGTCTG
CATTGCTCCGGACTCAGCCAAGTTCCCCAACGGCTCCCCGTCGTCCTGGTGCTGCAGCGTGTGCCGGTCC
AACAAAAGCCCTTGGGTCTGTTTGACTTGTTCAAGTGTCCACTGTGGAAGGTATGTGAATGGCCATGCAA
AAAAACATTATGAAGATGCACAAGTACCTTTAACCAACCATAAGAAATCAGAAAAGCAAGATAAAGTTCA
GCACACAGTATGTATGGATTGCAGTAGCTACAGTACATACTGTTATCGCTGTGATGATTTTGTGGTTAAT
GACACCAAGCTGGGACTGGTACAGAAAGTCAGAGAACACTTACAGAACTTGGAAAACTCAGCTTTCACAG
CTGACAGGCATAAGAAAAGAAAACTTTTGGAAAACTCAACACTAAACAGCAAGTTATTAAAAGTAAATGG
AAGCACCACTGCCATTTGTGCCACAGGCCTTCGGAATTTGGGGAACACATGTTTCATGAATGCCATCCTT
CAGTCACTCAGTAACATTGAGCAGTTTTGCTGTTATTTCAAAGAACTGCCCGCCGN
